>Addgene plasmid #12785 | DCT.VV.Orf97 | addgene partial sequence | sequence record 19180 | T7 5'-TAATACGACTCACTATAGGG-3'
GTATAAAAAACTAATAACGTTTTTATTTGTAGTAGGTGCATTAGCATCCTATTCGAATAATGAGTACACT
CCGTTTAATAAACTGAGTGTAAAACTCTATGTAGATGGAGTAGATAAAATAGAAAATTCATATACTGATG
ATAATAATGAATTGGTGTTAAATTTTAAAGAGTACACTATTTCTATTATTACAGAGTCATGCAACGTCCG
ATTTGATTCCATAAATATAGATGTTATCAACCACTATAAAATTAATGATAAGTATACCATTGACTCGTCT
ACTATTCAACGCATAGGTCACACGTGTAGAATATCTGCCTAATTATCATGCCGTTATGATAAGTACCCTT
ACATTCCCAAATATGATGGTGATGAGCGACAATATTCTATTACTGCACAGGGAAAATGCTATCAAGGAAT
ACAATCTGAAATATAGTATGATCACCGATGATAC
