[The description below was written by a language model from this plasmid's Addgene catalogue record.]
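Description:
DCT.VV.Orf97 is a mammalian expression plasmid built on the commercial pcDNA 3.1D V5-His-TOPO backbone (about 5.5 kb without insert) and carrying a 549 bp open reading frame from vaccinia virus, designated VV.Orf97 within its library and also recorded as VV_WR_189. The insert is listed as flanked by BamHI sites that remain intact at both ends, and it can be read from the upstream T7 priming site. The plasmid is maintained at high copy in E. coli under ampicillin selection, and it carries a neomycin resistance marker so that transfected mammalian cells can be selected with G418. No feature table is provided, so the promoter and tag configuration are not explicitly stated. Backbones of this family normally drive the insert from the CMV immediate-early promoter and offer C-terminal V5 and polyhistidine tags, but the record does not say whether this ORF is in frame with those tags.

The construct is one member of a library of individually cloned vaccinia virus ORFs assembled for screening, in work aimed at identifying poxvirus determinants recognised by CD8+ T cells to inform the design and characterisation of smallpox vaccines. In such a setting, each plasmid would be expressed in mammalian cells so that the viral gene product can be tested for T cell recognition. The ORF numbering is specific to this library, and correspondence to the Copenhagen and WR strain gene names is given in an accompanying kit spreadsheet. The depositors caution that the clone was made for screening and may differ from the canonical gene sequence, so the available quality-control sequence data should be checked.
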