Addgene plasmid #12785: DCT.VV.Orf97
Purpose: This plasmid was designed for screening purposes and may contain discrepancies relative to the current canonical GenBank version of the gene.
Depositing lab: Jack Bennink & Jon Yewdell. Depositing organization: National Institute of Allergy and Infectious Diseases (NIAID). Publication: Identification of poxvirus CD8+ T cell determinants to enable rational design and characterization of smallpox vaccines. Tscharke DC, Karupiah G, Zhou J, Palmore T, Irvine KR, Haeryfar SM, Williams S, Sidney J, Sette A, Bennink JR, Yewdell JW. J Exp Med. 2005 January 3; 201(1): 95–104. 10.1084/jem.20041912 PubMed 15623576.
Backbone
  Vector backbone: pcDNA 3.1D V5-His-TOPO
  Backbone manufacturer: Invitrogen
  Backbone size w/o insert (bp): 5514
  Vector type: Mammalian Expression
  Selectable markers: Neomycin (select with G418)
Growth in bacteria
  Bacterial resistance: Ampicillin, 100 μg/mL
  Growth temperature: 37°C
  Growth strain: DH5alpha
  Copy number: High Copy
Gene/Insert
  Gene/Insert name: VV.Orf97 (alt name: VV_WR_189)
  Species: Vaccinia Virus
  Insert size (bp): 549
  Cloning method: Restriction Enzyme; 5′ cloning site BamHI (not destroyed); 3′ cloning site BamHI (not destroyed)
  Sequencing primers: 5′ Universal T7
Terms and licenses: Academic/Nonprofit Terms; Industry Terms: Not Available to Industry
Depositor comments: Please see the Vaccinia kit page ( https://www.addgene.org/vvorf/ ) for more information. The kit page contains the supplemental VVOrfData spreadsheet, which includes important information about this plasmid. The plasmid and insert names provided here relate only to this library. The name of the ORF (if present) in VACV strain Copenhagen and the name of the ORF (if annotated) in VACV strain WR sequence can be found in VVOrfData spreadsheet. Please note that the amino acid sequence given for each ORF in the spreadsheet may contain some errors. Additionally, changes from the expected sequence may be present in these plasmids. Please see Addgene's quality control sequence and sequencing notes in the VVOrfData spreadsheet before ordering this plasmid.
How to cite: DCT.VV.Orf97 was a gift from Jack Bennink & Jon Yewdell (Addgene plasmid # 12785 ; http://n2t.net/addgene:12785 ; RRID:Addgene_12785)
